Addgene plasmid #114617: pTWIN1-His6-Ssp-Htt2-90(A2C)-37Q
Purpose: Bacterial expression of Htt fragment containing amino acids 2-90, with A2C cysteine mutation and a 37 polyQ repeat
Depositing lab: Hilal Lashuel. Depositing organization: Swiss Federal Institute of Technology (EPFL). Publication: Monomeric Huntingtin Exon 1 Has Similar Overall Structural Features for Wild-Type and Pathological Polyglutamine Lengths. Warner JB 4th, Ruff KM, Tan PS, Lemke EA, Pappu RV, Lashuel HA. J Am Chem Soc. 2017 Oct 18;139(41):14456-14469. doi: 10.1021/jacs.7b06659. Epub 2017 Oct 9. PubMed 28937758.
Backbone
  Vector backbone: pTWIN1
  Backbone manufacturer: NEB
  Vector type: Bacterial Expression
Growth in bacteria
  Bacterial resistance: Ampicillin, 100 μg/mL
  Growth temperature: 30°C
  Growth strain: NEB Stable
  Copy number: Low Copy
Gene/Insert
  Gene/Insert name: Huntingtin Exon1 fragment
  Species: H. sapiens (human)
  Mutation: A2C; 23 polyQ repeat
  Entrez Gene: HTT (a.k.a. HD, IT15, LOMARS)
  Tag / fusion protein: His6-Ssp DnaB intein (N terminal on backbone)
  Cloning method: Ligation Independent Cloning
  Sequencing primers: 5′ T7; 3′ T7-Term
Terms and licenses: Academic/Nonprofit Terms; Industry Terms: Not Available to Industry
How to cite: pTWIN1-His6-Ssp-Htt2-90(A2C)-37Q was a gift from Hilal Lashuel (Addgene plasmid # 114617 ; http://n2t.net/addgene:114617 ; RRID:Addgene_114617)
