[The description below was written by a language model from this plasmid's Addgene catalogue record and pLannotate feature annotations shown in this document.]
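Description:
pTWIN1-His6-Ssp-Htt2-90(A2C)-37Q is a bacterial expression plasmid built on the NEB pTWIN1 intein-fusion backbone for producing a fragment of human huntingtin (HTT) exon 1 in E. coli. It is selected with ampicillin through the bla gene. It replicates from a ColE1/pMB1-type origin accompanied by rop, consistent with the low copy number listed in the record. An M13 origin and remnants of pBR322 sequences (bom, mbeC and tetracycline-resistance fragments) are also annotated.

Expression is driven by a T7 promoter with an adjacent lac operator and the T7 gene 10 ribosome binding site, and it ends at a T7 terminator. A plasmid-borne lacI cassette supplies the repressor, so transcription is IPTG-inducible in hosts that provide T7 RNA polymerase. The open reading frame encodes an N-terminal His6 tag and the Ssp DnaB intein, followed by Htt residues 2-90 carrying an A2C substitution. The feature table labels the intein region as dnaB fragments matched to a Mycobacterium homologue, which is an annotation-by-similarity call rather than the catalogue's stated Ssp origin. The Htt insert itself is not annotated and presumably lies in the gap between the intein and the terminator region.

In pTWIN1 systems, cleavage at the C-terminus of the Ssp DnaB intein releases the target with its own N-terminal residue. Here that residue would be cysteine, which is commonly used for native chemical ligation or site-specific labelling, although the record does not state this purpose.

The record is inconsistent on repeat length: the name and purpose specify 37 glutamines, while the mutation field says 23. The repeat length should therefore be checked against the sequence.
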