Features (pLannotate 1.2.2; 21 found; start..end, strand, type, name):
    115..201     +  terminator     rrnB T1 terminator: Escherichia coli rrnB; transcription terminator T1 from the E. coli rrnB gene
    336..354     +  promoter       T7 promoter: promoter for bacteriophage T7 RNA polymerase
    355..379     +  protein_bind   lac operator: The lac repressor binds to the lac operator to inhibit transcription in E. coli. This inhibition can be relieved by adding lactose or isopropyl-β-D-thiogalactopyranoside (IPTG). lac repressor encoded by lacI
    394..416     +  RBS            RBS: efficient ribosome binding site from bacteriophage T7 gene 10 (Olins and Rangwala, 1989)
    445..792     +  CDS            dnaB (fragment): DNAB_MYCTU - Experimental evidence at protein level: Swiss-Prot protein existence level 1. The intein is an endonuclease. From Mycobacterium tuberculosis (strain ATCC 25618 / H37Rv).
    778..927     +  CDS            dnaB (fragment): DNAB_MYCTU - Experimental evidence at protein level: Swiss-Prot protein existence level 1. The intein is an endonuclease. From Mycobacterium tuberculosis (strain ATCC 25618 / H37Rv).
   1243..1292    +  CDS            SET1 (fragment): solubility-enhancement tag derived from T7 phage gene 10B
   1300..1347    +  terminator     T7 terminator: transcription terminator for bacteriophage T7 RNA polymerase
   1407..1511    +  promoter       AmpR promoter: bla
   1512..2372    +  CDS            AmpR: β-lactamase; bla; confers resistance to ampicillin, carbenicillin, and related antibiotics
   2414..2927    -  rep_origin     M13 ori (sequence partly withheld): M13 bacteriophage origin of replication; arrow indicates direction of (+) strand synthesis
   3038..3626    +  rep_origin     ori: high-copy-number ColE1/pMB1/pBR322/pUC origin of replication
   3803..3893    -  misc_feature   bom (fragment): basis of mobility region from pBR322
   3995..4186    -  CDS            rop: Rop protein, which maintains plasmids at low copy number; rop
   4227..4337    +  CDS            mbeC (fragment): MBEC_ECOLX - Experimental evidence at protein level: Swiss-Prot protein existence level 1. Required for efficient mobilization of ColE1 plasmid and is thus essential to promote the specific transfer of the plasmid during conjugation. Probably functions by inducing DNA bending, helping the MbeA relaxase to melt the DNA around the nic site and cleave the phosphodiester bond. Binds specifically double-stranded DNA (dsDNA) containing the ColE1 oriT but does not recognize the inverted repeat (IR). From Escherichia coli.
   4372..4694    -  CDS            TcR (fragment): tetracycline efflux protein; tet; confers resistance to tetracycline
   4709..4730    -  protein_bind   CAP binding site: CAP binding activates transcription in the presence of cAMP. E. coli catabolite activator protein
   4743..5825    -  CDS            lacI: lac repressor; lacI; The lac repressor binds to the lac operator to inhibit transcription in E. coli. This inhibition can be relieved by adding lactose or isopropyl-β-D-thiogalactopyranoside (IPTG).
   5826..5903    -  promoter       lacI promoter: lacI
   5911..6004    -  CDS            TcR (fragment): tetracycline efflux protein; tet; confers resistance to tetracycline
   6056..18      +  terminator     rrnB T1 terminator (across the origin): Escherichia coli rrnB; transcription terminator T1 from the E. coli rrnB gene
>Addgene plasmid #114617 | pTWIN1-His6-Ssp-Htt2-90(A2C)-37Q | addgene full sequence | sequence record 222657 | Addgene NGS Result
CTCCTGAGTAGGACAAATCCGCCGGGAGCGGATTTGAACGTTGCGAAGCAACGGCCCGGAGGGTGGCGGG
CAGGACGCCCGCCATAAACTGCCAGGAATTAATTCCCCAGGCATCAAATAAAACGAAAGGCTCAGTCGAA
AGACTGGGCCTTTCGTTTTATCTGTTGTTTGTCGGTGAACGCTCTCCTGAGTAGGACAAATCCGCCGGGA
GCGGATTTGAACGTTGCGAAGCAACGGCCCGGAGGGTGGCGGGCAGGACGCCCGCCATAAACTGCCAGGA
ATTGGGGATCGGAATTAATTCCCGGTTTAAACCGGGGATCTCGATCCCGCGAAATTAATACGACTCACTA
TAGGGGAATTGTGAGCGGATAACAATTCCCCTCTAGAAATAATTTTGTTTAACTTTAAGAAGGAGATATA
CATATGCATCATCATCATCACCATAGCGGTGCAATTAGCGGTGATAGCCTGATTAGCCTGGCAAGCACCG
GTAAACGTGTTAGCATTAAAGATCTGCTGGATGAGAAAGATTTTGAGATTTGGGCCATTAACGAGCAGAC
CATGAAACTGGAAAGCGCAAAAGTTAGCCGTGTTTTTTGCACCGGTAAAAAACTGGTGTATATCCTGAAA
ACCCGTCTGGGTCGTACCATTAAAGCAACCGCAAATCATCGTTTTCTGACCATTGATGGTTGGAAACGTC
TGGATGAACTGAGCCTGAAAGAACATATTGCACTGCCTCGTAAACTGGAAAGTAGCAGCCTGCAACTGAG
TCCGGAAATTGAAAAACTGAGCCAGAGCGATATCTATTGGGATAGCATTGTTAGCATTACCGAAACCGGT
GTTGAAGAAGTTTTTGATCTGACCGTTCCGGGTCCGCACAATTTTGTTGCAAATGATATTATTGTGCACA
ACTGCACCCTGGAAAAACTGATGAAAGCATTTGAAAGCCTGAAAAGCTTTCAGCAGCAGCAACAACAGCA
GCAACAGCAACAGCAGCAGCAGCAGCAACAACAGCAGCAGCAACAGCAACAACAACAACAACAGCAGCAA
CAACAGCAACAGCAGCAGCAACCGCCTCCGCCTCCGCCACCTCCTCCTCCACCACAGCTGCCTCAGCCTC
CGCCTCAGGCACAGCCTCTGCTGCCACAGCCTCAGCCACCTCCACCGCCTCCACCTCCACCTCCGGGTCC
GGCAGTTGCAGAAGAACCGCTGCATCGTCCGTAACTGCAGGAAGGGGATCCGGCTGCTAACAAAGCCCGA
AAGGAAGCTGAGTTGGCTGCTGCCACCGCTGAGCAATAACTAGCATAACCCCTTGGGGCCTCTAAACGGG
TCTTGAGGGGTTTTTTGCTGAAAGGAGGAACTATATCCGGATAACTACGTCAGGTGGCACTTTTCGGGGA
AATGTGCGCGGAACCCCTATTTGTTTATTTTTCTAAATACATTCAAATATGTATCCGCTCATGAGACAAT
AACCCTGATAAATGCTTCAATAATATTGAAAAAGGAAGAGTATGAGTATTCAACATTTCCGTGTCGCCCT
TATTCCCTTTTTTGCGGCATTTTGCCTTCCTGTTTTTGCTCACCCAGAAACGCTGGTGAAAGTAAAAGAT
GCTGAAGATCAGTTGGGTGCACGAGTGGGTTACATCGAACTGGATCTCAACAGCGGTAAGATCCTTGAGA
GTTTTCGCCCCGAAGAACGTTTCCCAATGATGAGCACTTTTAAAGTTCTGCTATGTGGCGCGGTATTATC
CCGTGTTGACGCCGGGCAAGAGCAACTCGGTCGCCGCATACACTATTCTCAGAATGACTTGGTTGAGTAC
TCACCAGTCACAGAAAAGCATCTTACGGATGGCATGACAGTAAGAGAATTATGCAGTGCTGCCATAACCA
TGAGTGATAACACTGCGGCCAACTTACTTCTGACAACGATCGGAGGACCGAAGGAGCTAACCGCTTTTTT
GCACAACATGGGGGATCATGTAACTCGCCTTGATCGTTGGGAACCGGAGCTGAATGAAGCCATACCAAAC
GACGAGCGTGACACCACGATGCCTGTAGCAATGGCAACAACGTTGCGCAAACTATTAACTGGCGAACTAC
TTACTCTAGCTTCCCGGCAACAATTAATAGACTGGATGGAGGCGGATAAAGTTGCAGGACCACTTCTGCG
CTCGGCCCTTCCGGCTGGCTGGTTTATTGCTGATAAATCTGGAGCCGGTGAGCGTGGGTCTCGCGGTATC
ATTGCAGCACTGGGGCCAGATGGTAAGCCCTCCCGTATCGTAGTTATCTACACGACGGGGAGTCAGGCAA
CTATGGATGAACGAAATAGACAGATCGCTGAGATAGGTGCCTCACTGATTAAGCATTGGTAACTGTCAGA
CCAAGTTTACTCATATATACTTTAGATTGATT
[38 nt withheld, positions 2413-2450]
A
[37 nt withheld, positions 2452-2488]
ATTTTGTTAAAATTCGCGTTAAATTTTTGTTAAATCAGCTCATTTTTTAACCAATAGGCCGAAATCGGCA
AAATCCCTTATAAATCAAAAGAATAGCCCGAGATAGGGT
[37 nt withheld, positions 2598-2634]
AAAGAACGTGGACTCCAACGTCAAAGG
[141 nt withheld, positions 2662-2802]
G
[125 nt withheld, positions 2804-2928]
AAAGGATCTAGGTGAAGATCCTTTTTGATAATCTCATGACCAAAATCCCTTAACGTGAGTTTTCGTTCCA
CTGAGCGTCAGACCCCGTAGAAAAGATCAAAGGATCTTCTTGAGATCCTTTTTTTCTGCGCGTAATCTGC
TGCTTGCAAACAAAAAAACCACCGCTACCAGCGGTGGTTTGTTTGCCGGATCAAGAGCTACCAACTCTTT
TTCCGAAGGTAACTGGCTTCAGCAGAGCGCAGATACCAAATACTGTCCTTCTAGTGTAGCCGTAGTTAGG
CCACCACTTCAAGAACTCTGTAGCACCGCCTACATACCTCGCTCTGCTAATCCTGTTACCAGTGGCTGCT
GCCAGTGGCGATAAGTCGTGTCTTACCGGGTTGGACTCAAGACGATAGTTACCGGATAAGGCGCAGCGGT
CGGGCTGAACGGGGGGTTCGTGCACACAGCCCAGCTTGGAGCGAACGACCTACACCGAACTGAGATACCT
ACAGCGTGAGCTATGAGAAAGCGCCACGCTTCCCGAAGGGAGAAAGGCGGACAGGTATCCGGTAAGCGGC
AGGGTCGGAACAGGAGAGCGCACGAGGGAGCTTCCAGGGGGAAACGCCTGGTATCTTTATAGTCCTGTCG
GGTTTCGCCACCTCTGACTTGAGCGTCGATTTTTGTGATGCTCGTCAGGGGGGCGGAGCCTATGGAAAAA
CGCCAGCAACGCGGCCTTTTTACGGTTCCTGGCCTTTTGCTGGCCTTTTGCTCACATGTTCTTTCCTGCG
TTATCCCCTGATTCTGTGGATAACCGTATTACCGCCTTTGAGTGAGCTGATACCGCTCGCCGCAGCCGAA
CGACCGAGCGCAGCGAGTCAGTGAGCGAGGAAGCTATGGTGCACTCTCAGTACAATCTGCTCTGATGCCG
CATAGTTAAGCCAGTATACACTCCGCTATCGCTACGTGACTGGGTCATGGCTGCGCCCCGACACCCGCCA
ACACCCGCTGACGCGCCCTGACGGGCTTGTCTGCTCCCGGCATCCGCTTACAGACAAGCTGTGACCGTCT
CCGGGAGCTGCATGTGTCAGAGGTTTTCACCGTCATCACCGAAACGCGCGAGGCAGCTGCGGTAAAGCTC
ATCAGCGTGGTCGTGCAGCGATTCACAGATGTCTGCCTGTTCATCCGCGTCCAGCTCGTTGAGTTTCTCC
AGAAGCGTTAATGTCTGGCTTCTGATAAAGCGGGCCATGTTAAGGGCGGTTTTTTCCTGTTTGGTCACTG
ATGCCTCCGTGTAAGGGGGATTTCTGTTCATGGGGGTAATGATACCGATGAAACGAGAGAGGATGCTCAC
GATACGGGTTACTGATGATGAACATGCCCGGTTACTGGAACGTTGTGAGGGTAAACAACTGGCGGTATGG
ATGCGGCGGGACCAGAGAAAAATCACTCAGGGTCAATGCCAGCCGAACGCCAGCAAGACGTAGCCCAGCG
CGTCGGCCGCCATGCCGGCGATAATGGCCTGCTTCTCGCCGAAACGTTTGGTGGCGGGACCAGTGACGAA
GGCTTGAGCGAGGGCGTGCAAGATTCCGAATACCGCAAGCGACAGGCCGATCATCGTCGCGCTCCAGCGA
AAGCGGTCCTCGCCGAAAATGACCCAGAGCGCTGCCGGCACCTGTCCTACGAGTTGCATGATAAAGAAGA
CAGTCATAAGTGCGGCGACGATAGTCATGCCCCGCGCCCACCGGAAGGAGCTGACTGGGTTGAAGGCTCT
CAAGGGCATCGGTCGAGATCCCGGTGCCTAATGAGTGAGCTAACTTACATTAATTGCGTTGCGCTCACTG
CCCGCTTTCCAGTCGGGAAACCTGTCGTGCCAGCTGCATTAATGAATCGGCCAACGCGCGGGGAGAGGCG
GTTTGCGTATTGGGCGCCAGGGTGGTTTTTCTTTTCACCAGTGAGACGGGCAACAGCTGATTGCCCTTCA
CCGCCTGGCCCTGAGAGAGTTGCAGCAAGCGGTCCACGCTGGTTTGCCCCAGCAGGCGAAAATCCTGTTT
GATGGTGGTTAACGGCGGGATATAACATGAGCTGTCTTCGGTATCGTCGTATCCCACTACCGAGATATCC
GCACCAACGCGCAGCCCGGACTCGGTAATGGCGCGCATTGCGCCCAGCGCCATCTGATCGTTGGCAACCA
GCATCGCAGTGGGAACGATGCCCTCATTCAGCATTTGCATGGTTTGTTGAAAACCGGACATGGCACTCCA
GTCGCCTTCCCGTTCCGCTATCGGCTGAATTTGATTGCGAGTGAGATATTTATGCCAGCCAGCCAGACGC
AGACGCGCCGAGACAGAACTTAATGGGCCCGCTAACAGCGCGATTTGCTGGTGACCCAATGCGACCAGAT
GCTCCACGCCCAGTCGCGTACCGTCTTCATGGGAGAAAATAATACTGTTGATGGGTGTCTGGTCAGAGAC
ATCAAGAAATAACGCCGGAACATTAGTGCAGGCAGCTTCCACAGCAATGGCATCCTGGTCATCCAGCGGA
TAGTTAATGATCAGCCCACTGACGCGTTGCGCGAGAAGATTGTGCACCGCCGCTTTACAGGCTTCGACGC
CGCTTCGTTCTACCATCGACACCACCACGCTGGCACCCAGTTGATCGGCGCGAGATTTAATCGCCGCGAC
AATTTGCGACGGCGCGTGCAGGGCCAGACTGGAGGTGGCAACGCCAATCAGCAACGACTGTTTGCCCGCC
AGTTGTTGTGCCACGCGGTTGGGAATGTAATTCAGCTCCGCCATCGCCGCTTCCACTTTTTCCCGCGTTT
TCGCAGAAACGTGGCTGGCCTGGTTCACCACGCGGGAAACGGTCTGATAAGAGACACCGGCATACTCTGC
GACATCGTATAACGTTACTGGTTTCACATTCACCACCCTGAATTGACTCTCTTCCGGGCGCTATCATGCC
ATACCGCGAAAGGTTTTGCGCCATTCGATGGTGTCCGGGATCTCGACGCTCTCCCTTATGCGACTCCTGC
ATTAGGAAGCAGCCCAGTAGTAGGTTGAGGCCGTTGAGCACCGCCGCCGCAAGGAATGGTGCATGCCGGC
ATGCCGCCCTTTCGTCTTCAAGAATTAATTCCCAATTCCCCAGGCATCAAATAAAACGAAAGGCTCAGTC
GAAAGACTGGGCCTTTCGTTTTATCTGTTGTTTGTCGGTGAACGCT
